>Addgene plasmid #207463 | pET19-TdTc188 | addgene full sequence | sequence record 407799 | Addgene NGS Result
TTCTTGAAGACGAAAGGGCCTCGTGATACGCCTATTTTTATAGGTTAATGTCATGATAATAATGGTTTCT
TAGACGTCAGGTGGCACTTTTCGGGGAAATGTGCGCGGAACCCCTATTTGTTTATTTTTCTAAATACATT
CAAATATGTATCCGCTCATGAGACAATAACCCTGATAAATGCTTCAATAATATTGAAAAAGGAAGAGTAT
GAGTATTCAACATTTCCGTGTCGCCCTTATTCCCTTTTTTGCGGCATTTTGCCTTCCTGTTTTTGCTCAC
CCAGAAACGCTGGTGAAAGTAAAAGATGCTGAAGATCAGTTGGGTGCACGAGTGGGTTACATCGAACTGG
ATCTCAACAGCGGTAAGATCCTTGAGAGTTTTCGCCCCGAAGAACGTTTTCCAATGATGAGCACTTTTAA
AGTTCTGCTATGTGGCGCGGTATTATCCCGTGTTGACGCCGGGCAAGAGCAACTCGGTCGCCGCATACAC
TATTCTCAGAATGACTTGGTTGAGTACTCACCAGTCACAGAAAAGCATCTTACGGATGGCATGACAGTAA
GAGAATTATGCAGTGCTGCCATAACCATGAGTGATAACACTGCGGCCAACTTACTTCTGACAACGATCGG
AGGACCGAAGGAGCTAACCGCTTTTTTGCACAACATGGGGGATCATGTAACTCGCCTTGATCGTTGGGAA
CCGGAGCTGAATGAAGCCATACCAAACGACGAGCGTGACACCACGATGCCTGCAGCAATGGCAACAACGT
TGCGCAAACTATTAACTGGCGAACTACTTACTCTAGCTTCCCGGCAACAATTAATAGACTGGATGGAGGC
GGATAAAGTTGCAGGACCACTTCTGCGCTCGGCCCTTCCGGCTGGCTGGTTTATTGCTGATAAATCTGGA
GCCGGTGAGCGTGGGTCTCGCGGTATCATTGCAGCACTGGGGCCAGATGGTAAGCCCTCCCGTATCGTAG
TTATCTACACGACGGGGAGTCAGGCAACTATGGATGAACGAAATAGACAGATCGCTGAGATAGGTGCCTC
ACTGATTAAGCATTGGTAACTGTCAGACCAAGTTTACTCATATATACTTTAGATTGATTTAAAACTTCAT
TTTTAATTTAAAAGGATCTAGGTGAAGATCCTTTTTGATAATCTCATGACCAAAATCCCTTAACGTGAGT
TTTCGTTCCACTGAGCGTCAGACCCCGTAGAAAAGATCAAAGGATCTTCTTGAGATCCTTTTTTTCTGCG
CGTAATCTGCTGCTTGCAAACAAAAAAACCACCGCTACCAGCGGTGGTTTGTTTGCCGGATCAAGAGCTA
CCAACTCTTTTTCCGAAGGTAACTGGCTTCAGCAGAGCGCAGATACCAAATACTGTCCTTCTAGTGTAGC
CGTAGTTAGGCCACCACTTCAAGAACTCTGTAGCACCGCCTACATACCTCGCTCTGCCAATCCTGTTACC
AGTGGCTGCTGCCAGTGGCGATAAGTCGTGTCTTACCGGGTTGGACTCAAGACGATAGTTACCGGATAAG
GCGCAGCGGTCGGGCTGAACGGGGGGTTCGTGCACACAGCCCAGCTTGGAGCGAACGACCTACACCGAAC
TGAGATACCTACAGCGTGAGCTATGAGAAAGCGCCACGCTTCCCGAAGGGAGAAAGGCGGACAGGTATCC
GGTAAGCGGCAGGGTCGGAACAGGAGAGCGCACGAGGGAGCTTCCAGGGGGAAACGCCTGGTATCTTTAT
AGTCCTGTCGGGTTTCGCCACCTCTGACTTGAGCGTCGATTTTTGTGATGCTCGTCAGGGGGGCGGAGCC
TATGGAAAAACGCCAGCAACGCGGCCTTTTTACGGTTCCTGGCCTTTTGCTGGCCTTTTGCTCACATGTT
CTTTCCTGCGTTATCCCCTGATTCTGTGGATAACCGTATTACCGCCTTTGAGTGAGCTGATACCGCTCGC
CGCAGCCGAACGACCGAGCGCAGCGAGTCAGTGAGCGAGGAAGCGGAGAGTGCCTGATGCGGTATTTTCT
CCTTACGCATCTGTGCGGTATTTCACACCGCAATGGTGCACTCTCAGTACAATCTGCTCTGATGCCGCAT
AGTTAAGCCAGTATACACTCCGCTATCGCTACGTGACTGGGTCATGGCTGCGCCCCGACACCCGCCAACA
CCCGCTGACGCGCCCTGACGGGCTTGTCTGCTCCCGGCATCCGCTTACAGACAAGCTGTGACCGTCTCCG
GGAGCTGCATGTGTCAGAGGTTTTCACCGTCATCACCGAAACGCGCGAGGCAGCTGCGGTAAAGCTCATC
AGCGTGGTCGTGAAGCGATTCACAGATGTCTGCCTGTTCATCCGCGTCCAGCTCGTTGAGTTTCTCCAGA
AGCGTTAATGTCTGGCTTCTGATAAAGCGGGCCATGTTAAGGGCGGTTTTTTCCTGTTTGGTCACTGATG
CCTCCGTGTAAGGGGGATTTCTGTTCATGGGGGTAATGATACCGATGAAACGAGAGAGGATGCTCACGAT
ACGGGTTACTGATGATGAACATGCCCGGTTACTGGAACGTTGTGAGGGTAAACAACTGGCGGTATGGATG
CGGCGGGACCAGAGAAAAATCACTCAGGGTCAATGCCAGCGCTTCGTTAATACAGATGTAGGTGTTCCAC
AGGGTAGCCAGCAGCATCCTGCGATGCAGATCCGGAACATAATGGTGCAGGGCGCTGACTTCCGCGTTTC
CAGACTTTACGAAACACGGAAACCGAAGACCATTCATGTTGTTGCTCAGGTCGCAGACGTTTTGCAGCAG
CAGTCGCTTCACGTTCGCTCGCGTATCGGTGATTCATTCTGCTAACCAGTAAGGCAACCCCGCCAGCCTA
GCCGGGTCCTCAACGACAGGAGCACGATCATGCGCACCCGTGGCCAGGACCCAACGCTGCCCGAGATGCG
CCGCGTGCGGCTGCTGGAGATGGCGGACGCGATGGATATGTTCTGCCAAGGGTTGGTTTGCGCATTCACA
GTTCTCCGCAAGAATTGATTGGCTCCAATTCTTGGAGTGGTGAATCCGTTAGCGAGGTGCCGCCGGCTTC
CATTCAGGTCGAGGTGGCCCGGCTCCATGCACCGCGACGCAACGCGGGGAGGCAGACAAGGTATAGGGCG
GCGCCTACAATCCATGCCAACCCGTTCCATGTGCTCGCCGAGGCGGCATAAATCGCCGTGACGATCAGCG
GTCCAATGATCGAAGTTAGGCTGGTAAGAGCCGCGAGCGATCCTTGAAGCTGTCCCTGATGGTCGTCATC
TACCTGCCTGGACAGCATGGCCTGCAACGCGGGCATCCCGATGCCGCCGGAAGCGAGAAGAATCATAATG
GGGAAGGCCATCCAGCCTCGCGTCGCGAACGCCAGCAAGACGTAGCCCAGCGCGTCGGCCGCCATGCCGG
CGATAATGGCCTGCTTCTCGCCGAAACGTTTGGTGGCGGGACCAGTGACGAAGGCTTGAGCGAGGGCGTG
CAAGATTCCGAATACCGCAAGCGACAGGCCGATCATCGTCGCGCTCCAGCGAAAGCGGTCCTCGCCGAAA
ATGACCCAGAGCGCTGCCGGCACCTGTCCTACGAGTTGCATGATAAAGAAGACAGTCATAAGTGCGGCGA
CGATAGTCATGCCCCGCGCCCACCGGAAGGAGCTGACTGGGTTGAAGGCTCTCAAGGGCATCGGTCGAGA
TCCCGGTGCCTAATGAGTGAGCTAACTTACATTAATTGCGTTGCGCTCACTGCCCGCTTTCCAGTCGGGA
AACCTGTCGTGCCAGCTGCATTAATGAATCGGCCAACGCGCGGGGAGAGGCGGTTTGCGTATTGGGCGCC
AGGGTGGTTTTTCTTTTCACCAGTGAGACGGGCAACAGCTGATTGCCCTTCACCGCCTGGCCCTGAGAGA
GTTGCAGCAAGCGGTCCACGCTGGTTTGCCCCAGCAGGCGAAAATCCTGTTTGATGGTGGTTAACGGCGG
GATATAACATGAGCTGTCTTCGGTATCGTCGTATCCCACTACCGAGATATCCGCACCAACGCGCAGCCCG
GACTCGGTAATGGCGCGCATTGCGCCCAGCGCCATCTGATCGTTGGCAACCAGCATCGCAGTGGGAACGA
TGCCCTCATTCAGCATTTGCATGGTTTGTTGAAAACCGGACATGGCACTCCAGTCGCCTTCCCGTTCCGC
TATCGGCTGAATTTGATTGCGAGTGAGATATTTATGCCAGCCAGCCAGACGCAGACGCGCCGAGACAGAA
CTTAATGGGCCCGCTAACAGCGCGATTTGCTGGTGACCCAATGCGACCAGATGCTCCACGCCCAGTCGCG
TACCGTCTTCATGGGAGAAAATAATACTGTTGATGGGTGTCTGGTCAGAGACATCAAGAAATAACGCCGG
AACATTAGTGCAGGCAGCTTCCACAGCAATGGCATCCTGGTCATCCAGCGGATAGTTAATGATCAGCCCA
CTGACGCGTTGCGCGAGAAGATTGTGCACCGCCGCTTTACAGGCTTCGACGCCGCTTCGTTCTACCATCG
ACACCACCACGCTGGCACCCAGTTGATCGGCGCGAGATTTAATCGCCGCGACAATTTGCGACGGCGCGTG
CAGGGCCAGACTGGAGGTGGCAACGCCAATCAGCAACGACTGTTTGCCCGCCAGTTGTTGTGCCACGCGG
TTGGGAATGTAATTCAGCTCCGCCATCGCCGCTTCCACTTTTTCCCGCGTTTTCGCAGAAACGTGGCTGG
CCTGGTTCACCACGCGGGAAACGGTCTGATAAGAGACACCGGCATACTCTGCGACATCGTATAACGTTAC
TGGTTTCACATTAACCACCCTGAATTGACTCTCTTCCGGGCGCTATCATGCCATACCGCGAAAGGTTTTG
CGCCATTCGATGGTGTCCGGGATCTCGACGCTCTCCCTTATGCGACTCCTGCATTAGGAAGCAGCCCAGT
AGTAGGTTGAGGCCGTTGAGCACCGCCGCCGCAAGGAATGGTGCATGCAAGGAGATGGCGCCCAACAGTC
CCCCGGCCACGGGGCCTGCCACCATACCCACGCCGAAACAAGCGCTCATGAGCCCGAAGTGGCGAGCCCG
ATCTTCCCCATCGGTGATGTCGGCGATATAGGCGCCAGCAACCGCACCTGTGGCGCCGGTGATGCCGGCC
ACGATGCGTCCGGCGTAGAGGATCGAGATCTCGATCCCGCGAAATTAATACGACTCACTATAGGGGAATT
GTGAGCGGATAACAATTCCCCTCTAGAAATAATTTTGTTTAACTTTAAGAAGGAGATATACCATGGGCCA
TCATCATCATCATCATCATCATCATCACAGCAGCGGCCATATCGACGACGACGACAAGCATATGTCACCG
AGTCCCGTTCCGGGTAGCCAGAACGTCCCTGCTCCGGCCGTGAAGAAGATCTCGCAGTACGCCTGCCAAC
GGCGGACCACTCTTAATAATTATAACCAACTGTTTACAGATGCGCTGGACATCTTAGCTGAAAACGATGA
GTTGCGTGAGAACGAGGGAAGTTGCCTTGCTTTCATGCGTGCGTCATCAGTTCTGAAGAGTTTACCTTTC
CCTATAACGAGTATGAAAGACACGGAGGGCATTCCCTCCTTAGGGGACAAAGTTAAGTCTATTATAGAAG
GGATAATTGAGGACGGTGAGAGTTCAGAAGCGAAGGCGGTACTGAATGACGAGCGTTACAAATCGTTCAA
GCTGTTTACATCGGTCTTCGGTGTGGGATTGAAGACTGCCGAAAAGTGGTTTAGAATGGGCTTTAGAACC
TTGAGCAAGATACAGAGCGACAAGTCGCTGCGTTTCACGCAAATGCAAAAGGCAGGTTTCTTGTACTACG
AGGACCTGGTCTCCGCTGTTAATAGACCTGAGGCCGAGGCGGTCTCCATGCTTGTAAAAGAAGCAGTTGT
TACGTTTTTGCCGGATGCTTTGGTGACCATGACCGGCGGCTTCCGTAGAGGGAAGATGACTGGGCATGAT
GTGGATTTCCTGATTACCTCCCCGGAGGCCACGGAGGACGAAGAGCAGCAGTTACTTCATAAAGTCACAG
ATTTCTGGAAACAGCAAGGGCTTTTACTTTATGCCGACATCTTGGAGTCTACATTTGAAAAGTTTAAACA
ACCATCGCGCAAAGTTGATGCTCTTGACCACTTTCAGAAGTGCTTCCTGATATTGAAGTTGGATCATGGT
CGGGTGCACTCAGAGAAGTCTGGCCAGCAGGAGGGCAAAGGCTGGAAGGCAATACGGGTTGATCTTGTGA
TGTCTCCCTATGACCGTAGAGCCTTTGCATTGCTTGGGTGGACGGGTTCCCGCCAATTTGAAAGAGATTT
AAGACGTTATGCCACCCACGAAAGAAAAATGATGCTGGATAACCACGCACTGTATGACCGCACAAAGCGG
GTGTTTCTTGAGGCGGAGTCAGAAGAAGAGATCTTTGCGCACTTAGGTTTAGACTACATCGAGCCGTGGG
AACGTAACGCCTAATAAGGATCCGGCTGCTAACAAAGCCCGAAAGGAAGCTGAGTTGGCTGCTGCCACCG
CTGAGCAATAACTAGCATAACCCCTTGGGGCCTCTAAACGGGTCTTGAGGGGTTTTTTGCTGAAAGGAGG
AACTATATCCGGATATCCCGCAAGAGGCCCGGCAGTACCGGCATAACCAAGCCTATGCCTACAGCATCCA
GGGTGACGGTGCCGAGGATGACGATGAGCGCATTGTTAGATTTCATACACGGTGCCTGACTGCGTTAGCA
ATTTAACTGTGATAAACTACCGCATTAAAGCTTATCGATGATAAGCTGTCAAACATGAGAA
Features (pLannotate 1.2.2; 20 found; start..end, strand, type, name):
    104..208     +  promoter       AmpR promoter: bla
    209..1069    +  CDS            AmpR: β-lactamase; bla; confers resistance to ampicillin, carbenicillin, and related antibiotics
   1240..1828    +  rep_origin     ori: high-copy-number ColE1/pMB1/pBR322/pUC origin of replication
   2013..2152    -  misc_feature   bom: basis of mobility region from pBR322
   2254..2445    -  CDS            rop: Rop protein, which maintains plasmids at low copy number; rop
   2462..2842    +  CDS            YPB1_ECOLX: Protein predicted: Swiss-Prot protein existence level 4. From Escherichia coli.
   3084..3708    -  CDS            TcR (fragment): tetracycline efflux protein; tet; confers resistance to tetracycline
   3723..3744    -  protein_bind   CAP binding site: CAP binding activates transcription in the presence of cAMP. E. coli catabolite activator protein
   3757..4839    -  CDS            lacI: lac repressor; lacI; The lac repressor binds to the lac operator to inhibit transcription in E. coli. This inhibition can be relieved by adding lactose or isopropyl-β-D-thiogalactopyranoside (IPTG).
   4844..4917    -  promoter       lacI promoter (fragment): lacI
   4925..5204    -  CDS            TcR (fragment): tetracycline efflux protein; tet; confers resistance to tetracycline
   5226..5244    +  promoter       T7 promoter: promoter for bacteriophage T7 RNA polymerase
   5245..5269    +  protein_bind   lac operator: The lac repressor binds to the lac operator to inhibit transcription in E. coli. This inhibition can be relieved by adding lactose or isopropyl-β-D-thiogalactopyranoside (IPTG). lac repressor encoded by lacI
   5284..5306    +  RBS            RBS: efficient ribosome binding site from bacteriophage T7 gene 10 (Olins and Rangwala, 1989)
   5319..5336    +  CDS            capTEV™ (fragment): composite tag for in vivo biotinylation, TEV protease cleavage, and 6xHis tagging
   5373..6521    +  CDS            Dntt (fragment): TDT_MOUSE - Also known as Tdt. Experimental evidence at protein level: Swiss-Prot protein existence level 1. [Isoform TDT-L]: 3'-to-5' DNA exonuclease. Involved in the generation of diversity in the antigen-binding region of immunoglobulin heavy and light chains and T-cell receptors during B- and T-cell development. Acts on single-stranded and double-stranded DNA with 3' or 5' extensions, but not on double-stranded DNA with blunt ends. Attenuates not only isoform TDT-S-catalyzed N addition, but also P (palindromic) addition in coding joins (PubMed:11938351). Lacks terminal transferase activity
   6535..6584    +  CDS            SET1 (fragment): solubility-enhancement tag derived from T7 phage gene 10B
   6592..6639    +  terminator     T7 terminator: transcription terminator for bacteriophage T7 RNA polymerase
   6662..6766    -  CDS            TcR (fragment): tetracycline efflux protein; tet; confers resistance to tetracycline
   6814..6842    -  promoter       tet promoter: E. coli promoter for tetracycline efflux protein gene
