[The description below was written by a language model from this plasmid's Addgene catalogue record and pLannotate feature annotations shown in this document.]
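Description:
pET19-TdTc188 is a 6,851-nt bacterial expression plasmid built on the pET19 backbone for producing an engineered mouse terminal deoxynucleotidyl transferase (TdT, gene Dntt) in E. coli. It is maintained through a pBR322-type ColE1 origin accompanied by the bom mobility region and the rop gene, which keeps copy number low, in line with the catalogue's "low copy" designation. Selection is by ampicillin through the bla β-lactamase gene and its own promoter. Several disrupted fragments of the tetracycline resistance gene and its promoter remain as pBR322 remnants and are not expected to confer resistance.

The expression cassette follows the standard pET layout. A T7 promoter is followed directly by a lac operator, then the phage T7 gene 10 ribosome binding site, the tagged open reading frame and a T7 terminator. A plasmid-borne lacI gene supplies repressor, so transcription depends on a host providing T7 RNA polymerase and can be induced with IPTG. The insert carries an N-terminal 10xHis tag for metal-affinity purification; the short "capTEV" hit upstream of the coding region probably just reflects this histidine stretch. The small "SET1" fragment between the insert and terminator is likely vector-derived T7 sequence rather than a functional fusion. The Dntt annotation covers only part of the native protein, suggesting a truncated form, though the record does not spell this out.

The variant carries Cys216Ser, Cys302Ala, Cys378Ala and Cys438Ser substitutions, leaving a single surface-exposed cysteine at residue 188. That defined site suits site-specific thiol attachment, consistent with the associated work on de novo DNA synthesis using polymerase–nucleotide conjugates.
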