Addgene plasmid #207463: pET19-TdTc188
Purpose: Bacterial expression of Terminal deoxynucleotidyl transferase (TdT) cysteine variant. Only one surface-exposed cysteine, at residue 188
Depositing lab: Jay Keasling. Depositing organization: Lawrence Berkeley National Laboratory. Publication: De novo DNA synthesis using polymerase-nucleotide conjugates. Palluk S, Arlow DH, de Rond T, Barthel S, Kang JS, Bector R, Baghdassarian HM, Truong AN, Kim PW, Singh AK, Hillson NJ, Keasling JD. Nat Biotechnol. 2018 Aug;36(7):645-650. doi: 10.1038/nbt.4173. Epub 2018 Jun 18. PubMed 29912208.
Backbone
  Vector backbone: pET19
  Vector type: Bacterial Expression
Growth in bacteria
  Bacterial resistance: Ampicillin, 100 μg/mL
  Growth temperature: 37°C
  Growth strain: DH10B
  Copy number: Low Copy
Gene/Insert
  Gene/Insert name: TdTc188
  Species: M. musculus (mouse)
  Mutation: Cys216Ser, Cys302Ala, Cys378Ala, and Cys438Ser
  Entrez Gene: Dntt (a.k.a. Tdt)
  Tag / fusion protein: 10xHis (N terminal on insert)
  Cloning method: Unknown
Terms and licenses: Academic/Nonprofit Terms; Industry Terms: Not Available to Industry
How to cite: pET19-TdTc188 was a gift from Jay Keasling (Addgene plasmid # 207463 ; http://n2t.net/addgene:207463 ; RRID:Addgene_207463)
